Addgene plasmid #23790: pDONR223-MAPKAPK3
Depositing lab: William Hahn & David Root. Depositing organization: Dana-Farber Cancer Institute. Publication: COT drives resistance to RAF inhibition through MAP kinase pathway reactivation. Johannessen CM, Boehm JS, Kim SY, Thomas SR, Wardwell L, Johnson LA, Emery CM, Stransky N, Cogdill AP, Barretina J, Caponigro G, Hieronymus H, Murray RR, Salehi-Ashtiani K, Hill DE, Vidal M, Zhao JJ, Yang X, Alkan O, Kim S, Harris JL, Wilson CJ, Myer VE, Finan PM, Root DE, Roberts TM, Golub T, Flaherty KT, Dummer R, Weber BL, Sellers WR, Schlegel R, Wargo JA, Hahn WC, Garraway LA. Nature. 2010 Dec 16;468(7326):968-72. doi: 10.1038/nature09627 PubMed 21107320.
Backbone
  Vector backbone: pDONR223
  Backbone manufacturer: Invitrogen
  Backbone size w/o insert (bp): 5005
  Vector type: Gateway Donor vector
Growth in bacteria
  Bacterial resistance: Spectinomycin, 50 μg/mL
  Growth temperature: 37°C
  Growth strain: DH5alpha
  Copy number: High Copy
Gene/Insert
  Gene/Insert name: MAPKAPK3 (alt name: mitogen-activated protein kinase-activated protein kinase 3)
  Species: H. sapiens (human)
  Insert size (bp): 1149
  Entrez Gene: MAPKAPK3 (a.k.a. 3PK, MAPKAP-K3, MAPKAP3, MAPKAPK-3, MDPT3, MK-3)
  Cloning method: Gateway Cloning
  Sequencing primers: 5′ M13pUC-fwd; 3′ M13rev
Terms and licenses: Academic/Nonprofit Terms; Industry Terms: Not Available to Industry
Depositor comments: The ORF has no Stop codon. This design enables easy recombination into a destination vector to add an epitope tag of choice and Stop codon to the ORF. Do NOT use this plasmid directly for transfections. A set of 4 custom lentiviral vectors is available ( pLX301 (http://www.addgene.org/25895/) , pLX302 (http://www.addgene.org/25896/) , pLX303 (http://www.addgene.org/25897/) , pLX304 (http://www.addgene.org/25890/) ) to be used to express these ORFs in mammalian cells. These plasmids are not included in the kit and must be ordered separately.
How to cite: pDONR223-MAPKAPK3 was a gift from William Hahn & David Root (Addgene plasmid # 23790 ; http://n2t.net/addgene:23790 ; RRID:Addgene_23790)
