[The description below was written by a language model from this plasmid's Addgene catalogue record.]
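Description:
pDONR223-MAPKAPK3 is a Gateway entry-type clone built in the pDONR223 donor vector backbone (about 5 kb without insert). It carries the open reading frame of human MAPKAPK3 (mitogen-activated protein kinase-activated protein kinase 3, also known as 3PK or MK-3), an insert of roughly 1.15 kb that was introduced by Gateway recombination. The plasmid is maintained at high copy number in standard E. coli cloning strains and is selected with spectinomycin. The record includes no feature table, so the origin of replication and the exact recombination sites flanking the ORF are not listed. Flanking M13 forward and reverse priming sites are used for sequence verification of the insert.

The key design feature is that the ORF lacks a stop codon. This "open" configuration allows the coding sequence to be moved by Gateway recombination into a destination vector that supplies a C-terminal epitope tag and the stop codon in frame. The depositor states that the plasmid should not be transfected directly, so it serves as a shuttle and storage clone rather than an expression construct, and no promoter for mammalian expression is recorded. The depositor points to a companion set of lentiviral destination vectors (the pLX301–pLX304 series) for expressing such ORFs in mammalian cells. The clone belongs to a kit of kinase ORFs and is associated with a study of how MAP kinase pathway reactivation drives resistance to RAF inhibition. This fits its use in systematic gain-of-function expression screens once it has been transferred to an expression vector.
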