>Addgene plasmid #23790 | pDONR223-MAPKAPK3 | depositor partial sequence | sequence record 10858 | Author sequence
ATGGATGGTGAAACAGCAGAGGAGCAGGGGGGCCCTGTGCCCCCGCCAGTTGCACCCGGCGGACCCGGCT
TGGGCGGTGCTCCGGGGGGGCGGCGGGAGCCCAAGAAGTACGCAGTGACCGACGACTACCAGTTGTCCAA
GCAGGTGCTGGGCCTGGGTGTGAACGGCAAAGTGCTGGAGTGCTTCCATCGGCGCACTGGACAGAAGTGT
GCCCTGAAGCTCCTGTATGACAGCCCCAAGGCCCGGCAGGAGGTAGACCATCACTGGCAGGCTTCTGGCG
GCCCCCATATTGTCTGCATCCTGGATGTGTATGAGAACATGCACCATGGCAAGCGCTGTCTCCTCATCAT
CATGGAATGCATGGAAGGTGGTGAGTTGTTCAGCAGGATTCAGGAGCGTGGCGACCAGGCTTTCACTGAG
AGAGAAGCTGCAGAGATAATGCGGGATATTGGCACTGCCATCCAGTTTCTGCACAGCCATAACATTGCCC
ACCGAGATGTCAAGCCTGAAAACCTACTCTACACATCTAAGGAGAAAGACGCAGTGCTTAAGCTCACCGA
TTTTGGCTTTGCTAAGGAGACCACCCAAAATGCCCTGCAGACACCCTGCTATACTCCCTATTATGTGGCC
CCTGAGGTCCTGGGTCCAGAGAAGTATGACAAGTCATGTGACATGTGGTCCCTGGGTGTCATCATGTACA
TCCTCCTTTGTGGCTTCCCACCCTTCTACTCCAACACGGGCCAGGCCATCTCCCCGGGGATGAAGAGGAG
GATTCGCCTGGGCCAGTACGGCTTCCCCAATCCTGAGTGGTCAGAAGTCTCTGAGGATGCCAAGCAGCTG
ATCCGCCTCCTGTTGAAGACAGACCCCACAGAGAGGCTGACCATCACTCAGTTCATGAACCACCCCTGGA
TCAACCAATCGATGGTAGTGCCACAGACCCCACTCCACACGGCCCGAGTGCTGCAGGAGGACAAAGACCA
CTGGGACGAAGTCAAGGAGGAGATGACCAGTGCCTTGGCCACTATGCGGGTAGACTACGACCAGGTGAAG
ATCAAGGACCTGAAGACCTCTAACAACCGGCTCCTCAACAAGAGGAGAAAAAAGCAGGCAGGCAGCTCCT
CTGCCTCACAGGGCTGCAACAACCAGTAG
