>Addgene plasmid #23790 | pDONR223-MAPKAPK3 | addgene partial sequence | sequence record 29571 | 23790 with M13pUC-fwd
AATGATTTTATTTTGACTGATAGTGACCTGTTCGTTGCAACAAATTGATGAGCAATGCTTTTTTATAATG
CCAACTTTGTACAAAAAAGTTGGCATGGATGGTGAAACAGCAGAGGAGCAGGGGGGCCCTGTGCCCCCGC
CAGTTGCACCCGGCGGACCCGGCTTGGGCGGTGCTCCGGGGGGGCGGCGGGAGCCCAAGAAGTACGCAGT
GACCGACGACTACCAGTTGTCCAAGCAGGTGCTGGGCCTGGGTGTGAACGGCAAAGTGCTGGAGTGCTTC
CATCGGCGCACTGGACAGAAGTGTGCCCTGAAGCTCCTGTATGACAGCCCCAAGGCCCGGCAGGAGGTAG
ACCATCACTGGCAGGCTTCTGGCGGCCCCCATATTGTCTGCATCCTGGATGTGTATGAGAACATGCACCA
TGGCAAGCGCTGTCTCCTCATCATCATGGAATGCATGGAAGGTGGTGAGTTGTTCAGCAGGATTCAGGAG
CGTGGCGACCAGGCTTTCACTGAGAGAGAAGCTGCAGAGATAATGCGGGATATTGGCACTGCCATCCAGT
TTCTGCACAGCCATAACATTGCCCACCGAGATGTCAAGCCTGAAAACCTACTCTACACA
